Addgene plasmid #179726: pF(UG) CamKII sf iGluSnFR S72A
Purpose: Lentiviral expression of iGluSnFR biosensor for monitoring synaptic vesicle exocytosis and glutamate release
Depositing lab: Edwin Chapman. Depositing organization: University of Wisconsin, Madison. Publication: Synaptotagmin 7 is targeted to the axonal plasma membrane through gamma-secretase processing to promote synaptic vesicle docking in mouse hippocampal neurons. Vevea JD, Kusick GF, Courtney KC, Chen E, Watanabe S, Chapman ER. Elife. 2021 Sep 20;10. pii: 67261. doi: 10.7554/eLife.67261. PubMed 34543184.
Backbone
  Vector backbone: PFUGW
  Vector type: Lentiviral
Growth in bacteria
  Bacterial resistance: Ampicillin, 100 μg/mL
  Growth temperature: 37°C
  Growth strain: NEB Stable
  Copy number: High Copy
Gene/Insert
  Gene/Insert name: iGluSnFR
  Species: Synthetic
  Mutation: S72A
  Cloning method: Ligation Independent Cloning
Resource information
  A portion of this plasmid was derived from a plasmid made by: iGluSnFR S72A from Loren Looger (Addgene plasmid # 106176)
Terms and licenses: Academic/Nonprofit Terms; Industry Terms: Not Available to Industry
How to cite: pF(UG) CamKII sf iGluSnFR S72A was a gift from Edwin Chapman (Addgene plasmid # 179726 ; http://n2t.net/addgene:179726 ; RRID:Addgene_179726)
