[The description below was written by a language model from this plasmid's Addgene catalogue record and pLannotate feature annotations shown in this document.]
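Description:
pF(UG) CamKII sf iGluSnFR S72A is an 11.1 kb HIV-1-based lentiviral transfer plasmid built on the FUGW backbone, designed to express a genetically encoded glutamate sensor in neurons. It is maintained in E. coli through a high-copy ColE1/pUC-type origin with ampicillin selection (AmpR). The backbone also carries an f1 origin and an SV40/EM7-driven bleomycin/Zeocin resistance cassette that lies outside the viral genome. Viral RNA is transcribed from a CMV enhancer/promoter fused to a truncated 5' LTR, an arrangement that normally makes genomic RNA production Tat-independent. This is followed by the Ψ packaging signal with a partial gag sequence, the RRE for Rev-dependent nuclear export, and the cPPT/CTS. A WPRE sits downstream of the payload to enhance transcript expression, and the genome ends in a truncated 3' LTR followed by a bGH polyadenylation signal.

The internal expression cassette uses the mouse CaMKIIα promoter, which is commonly used to favour expression in excitatory neurons. It drives iGluSnFR, a synthetic fusion in which a circularly permuted GFP-type fluorophore is inserted into the E. coli glutamate/aspartate-binding protein GltI. The "sf" in the name suggests the superfolder GFP version, although the annotation tool labels this region only as a circularly permuted EGFP. An Igκ leader peptide and a PDGFRβ transmembrane domain direct the sensor through the secretory pathway and anchor it on the extracellular face of the plasma membrane. There, glutamate binding changes its fluorescence. The sensor carries the S72A mutation; the record does not state its effect. The sensor sequence was derived from an earlier iGluSnFR S72A plasmid. The stated purpose is lentiviral delivery of the biosensor to monitor synaptic vesicle exocytosis and glutamate release, and the associated work used mouse hippocampal neurons.
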