Features (pLannotate 1.2.2; 34 found; start..end, strand, type, name):
      3..332     +  promoter       SV40 promoter: SV40 enhancer and early promoter
    380..427     +  promoter       EM7 promoter: synthetic bacterial promoter&nbsp
    446..820     +  CDS            BleoR: antibiotic-binding protein; Sh ble from Streptoalloteichus hindustanus; confers resistance to bleomycin, phleomycin, and Zeocin™
    830..955     +  CDS            ble (fragment): BLE_KLEPN - Experimental evidence at protein level: Swiss-Prot protein existence level 1. Binding protein with a strong affinity to the bleomycin family of antibiotics. Binds to CL990; an antimitotic-antibiotic compound. From Klebsiella pneumoniae.
    950..1071    +  polyA_signal   SV40 poly(A) signal: SV40 polyadenylation signal
   1142..1164    -  protein_bind   lac operator (fragment): The lac repressor binds to the lac operator to inhibit transcription in E. coli. This inhibition can be relieved by adding lactose or isopropyl-β-D-thiogalactopyranoside (IPTG). lac repressor encoded by lacI
   1168..1198    -  promoter       lac promoter: promoter for the E. coli lac operon
   1213..1234    -  protein_bind   CAP binding site: CAP binding activates transcription in the presence of cAMP. E. coli catabolite activator protein
   1247..1339    -  CDS            lacI (fragment): lac repressor; lacI; The lac repressor binds to the lac operator to inhibit transcription in E. coli. This inhibition can be relieved by adding lactose or isopropyl-β-D-thiogalactopyranoside (IPTG).
   1522..2110    -  rep_origin     ori: high-copy-number ColE1/pMB1/pBR322/pUC origin of replication
   2281..3141    -  CDS            AmpR: β-lactamase; bla; confers resistance to ampicillin, carbenicillin, and related antibiotics
   3142..3246    -  promoter       AmpR promoter: bla
   3305..3357    -  misc_feature   bom (fragment): basis of mobility region from pBR322
   3512..3891    +  enhancer       CMV enhancer: human cytomegalovirus immediate early enhancer
   3892..4091    +  promoter       CMV promoter: human cytomegalovirus (CMV) immediate early promoter
   4109..4289    +  LTR            5' LTR (truncated): truncated 5' long terminal repeat (LTR) from HIV-1
   4336..4461    +  misc_feature   HIV-1 Ψ: packaging signal of human immunodeficiency virus type 1
   4445..4808    +  CDS            HIV-1 gag (fragment): gag protein from human immunodeficiency virus 1; gag
   4954..5187    +  misc_feature   RRE: The Rev response element (RRE) of HIV-1 allows for Rev-dependent mRNA export from the nucleus to the cytoplasm.
   5564..5664    +  CDS            Rev (fragment): human immunodeficiency virus 1 (HIV-1) Rev protein; rev; enhances nuclear export of unspliced and incompletely spliced viral mRNAs
   5714..5831    +  misc_feature   cPPT/CTS: central polypurine tract and central termination sequence of HIV-1
   5886..7174    +  promoter       CaMKII promoter: promoter for the mouse calcium/calmodulin-dependent kinase II α subunit
   7196..7258    +  sig_peptide    Igκ leader: leader sequence from mouse immunoglobulin κ light chain
   7265..8005    +  CDS            gltI (fragment): GLTI_ECOLI - Also known as ybeJ, yzzK. Experimental evidence at protein level: Swiss-Prot protein existence level 1. Part of the ABC transporter complex GltIJKL involved in glutamate and aspartate uptake. Binds to both glutamate and aspartate. From Escherichia coli (strain K12).
   8018..8737    +  CDS            cEGFP: cEGFP is a basic (constitutively fluorescent) green fluorescent protein published in 2008, derived from Aequorea victoria.
   8750..8818    +  CDS            gltI (fragment): GLTI_ECOLI - Also known as ybeJ, yzzK. Experimental evidence at protein level: Swiss-Prot protein existence level 1. Part of the ABC transporter complex GltIJKL involved in glutamate and aspartate uptake. Binds to both glutamate and aspartate. From Escherichia coli (strain K12).
   8867..8990    +  CDS            PDGFRβ TM domain (fragment): transmembrane domain from platelet derived growth factor receptor beta
   9074..9098    +  misc_feature   MCS (fragment): pBluescript multiple cloning site
   9098..9686    +  misc_feature   WPRE: woodchuck hepatitis virus posttranscriptional regulatory element
   9623..10204   +  CDS            nef (fragment): NEF_HV1H2 - Experimental evidence at protein level: Swiss-Prot protein existence level 1. Extracellular Nef protein targets CD4(+) T-lymphocytes for apoptosis by interacting with CXCR4 surface receptors. From Human immunodeficiency virus type 1 group M subtype B (isolate HXB2) (HIV-1).
  10211..10391   +  LTR            5' LTR (truncated): truncated 5' long terminal repeat (LTR) from HIV-1
  10423..10647   +  polyA_signal   bGH poly(A) signal: bovine growth hormone polyadenylation signal
  10651..10672   +  promoter       SV40 promoter (fragment): SV40 enhancer and early promoter
  10693..11121   +  rep_origin     f1 ori (sequence partly withheld): f1 bacteriophage origin of replication; arrow indicates direction of (+) strand synthesis
>Addgene plasmid #179726 | pF(UG) CamKII sf iGluSnFR S72A | addgene full sequence | sequence record 355785 | Addgene NGS Result
ATGTGTGTCAGTTAGGGTGTGGAAAGTCCCCAGGCTCCCCAGCAGGCAGAAGTATGCAAAGCATGCATCT
CAATTAGTCAGCAACCAGGTGTGGAAAGTCCCCAGGCTCCCCAGCAGGCAGAAGTATGCAAAGCATGCAT
CTCAATTAGTCAGCAACCATAGTCCCGCCCCTAACTCCGCCCATCCCGCCCCTAACTCCGCCCAGTTCCG
CCCATTCTCCGCCCCATGGCTGACTAATTTTTTTTATTTATGCAGAGGCCGAGGCCGCCTCTGCCTCTGA
GCTATTCCAGAAGTAGTGAGGAGGCTTTTTTGGAGGCCTAGGCTTTTGCAAAAAGCTCCCGGGAGCTTGT
ATATCCATTTTCGGATCTGATCAGCACGTGTTGACAATTAATCATCGGCATAGTATATCGGCATAGTATA
ATACGACAAGGTGAGGAACTAAACCATGGCCAAGTTGACCAGTGCCGTTCCGGTGCTCACCGCGCGCGAC
GTCGCCGGAGCGGTCGAGTTCTGGACCGACCGGCTCGGGTTCTCCCGGGACTTCGTGGAGGACGACTTCG
CCGGTGTGGTCCGGGACGACGTGACCCTGTTCATCAGCGCGGTCCAGGACCAGGTGGTGCCGGACAACAC
CCTGGCCTGGGTGTGGGTGCGCGGCCTGGACGAGCTGTACGCCGAGTGGTCGGAGGTCGTGTCCACGAAC
TTCCGGGACGCCTCCGGGCCGGCCATGACCGAGATCGGCGAGCAGCCGTGGGGGCGGGAGTTCGCCCTGC
GCGACCCGGCCGGCAACTGCGTGCACTTCGTGGCCGAGGAGCAGGACTGACACGTGCTACGAGATTTCGA
TTCCACCGCCGCCTTCTATGAAAGGTTGGGCTTCGGAATCGTTTTCCGGGACGCCGGCTGGATGATCCTC
CAGCGCGGGGATCTCATGCTGGAGTTCTTCGCCCACCCCAACTTGTTTATTGCAGCTTATAATGGTTACA
AATAAAGCAATAGCATCACAAATTTCACAAATAAAGCATTTTTTTCACTGCATTCTAGTTGTGGTTTGTC
CAAACTCATCAATGTATCTTATCATGTCTGTATACCGTCGACCTCTAGCTAGAGCTTGGCGTAATCATGG
TCATAGCTGTTTCCTGTGTGAAATTGTTATCCGCTCACAATTCCACACAACATACGAGCCGGAAGCATAA
AGTGTAAAGCCTGGGGTGCCTAATGAGTGAGCTAACTCACATTAATTGCGTTGCGCTCACTGCCCGCTTT
CCAGTCGGGAAACCTGTCGTGCCAGCTGCATTAATGAATCGGCCAACGCGCGGGGAGAGGCGGTTTGCGT
ATTGGGCGCTCTTCCGCTTCCTCGCTCACTGACTCGCTGCGCTCGGTCGTTCGGCTGCGGCGAGCGGTAT
CAGCTCACTCAAAGGCGGTAATACGGTTATCCACAGAATCAGGGGATAACGCAGGAAAGAACATGTGAGC
AAAAGGCCAGCAAAAGGCCAGGAACCGTAAAAAGGCCGCGTTGCTGGCGTTTTTCCATAGGCTCCGCCCC
CCTGACGAGCATCACAAAAATCGACGCTCAAGTCAGAGGTGGCGAAACCCGACAGGACTATAAAGATACC
AGGCGTTTCCCCCTGGAAGCTCCCTCGTGCGCTCTCCTGTTCCGACCCTGCCGCTTACCGGATACCTGTC
CGCCTTTCTCCCTTCGGGAAGCGTGGCGCTTTCTCATAGCTCACGCTGTAGGTATCTCAGTTCGGTGTAG
GTCGTTCGCTCCAAGCTGGGCTGTGTGCACGAACCCCCCGTTCAGCCCGACCGCTGCGCCTTATCCGGTA
ACTATCGTCTTGAGTCCAACCCGGTAAGACACGACTTATCGCCACTGGCAGCAGCCACTGGTAACAGGAT
TAGCAGAGCGAGGTATGTAGGCGGTGCTACAGAGTTCTTGAAGTGGTGGCCTAACTACGGCTACACTAGA
AGAACAGTATTTGGTATCTGCGCTCTGCTGAAGCCAGTTACCTTCGGAAAAAGAGTTGGTAGCTCTTGAT
CCGGCAAACAAACCACCGCTGGTAGCGGTGGTTTTTTTGTTTGCAAGCAGCAGATTACGCGCAGAAAAAA
AGGATCTCAAGAAGATCCTTTGATCTTTTCTACGGGGTCTGACGCTCAGTGGAACGAAAACTCACGTTAA
GGGATTTTGGTCATGAGATTATCAAAAAGGATCTTCACCTAGATCCTTTTAAATTAAAAATGAAGTTTTA
AATCAATCTAAAGTATATATGAGTAAACTTGGTCTGACAGTTACCAATGCTTAATCAGTGAGGCACCTAT
CTCAGCGATCTGTCTATTTCGTTCATCCATAGTTGCCTGACTCCCCGTCGTGTAGATAACTACGATACGG
GAGGGCTTACCATCTGGCCCCAGTGCTGCAATGATACCGCGAGACCCACGCTCACCGGCTCCAGATTTAT
CAGCAATAAACCAGCCAGCCGGAAGGGCCGAGCGCAGAAGTGGTCCTGCAACTTTATCCGCCTCCATCCA
GTCTATTAATTGTTGCCGGGAAGCTAGAGTAAGTAGTTCGCCAGTTAATAGTTTGCGCAACGTTGTTGCC
ATTGCTACAGGCATCGTGGTGTCACGCTCGTCGTTTGGTATGGCTTCATTCAGCTCCGGTTCCCAACGAT
CAAGGCGAGTTACATGATCCCCCATGTTGTGCAAAAAAGCGGTTAGCTCCTTCGGTCCTCCGATCGTTGT
CAGAAGTAAGTTGGCCGCAGTGTTATCACTCATGGTTATGGCAGCACTGCATAATTCTCTTACTGTCATG
CCATCCGTAAGATGCTTTTCTGTGACTGGTGAGTACTCAACCAAGTCATTCTGAGAATAGTGTATGCGGC
GACCGAGTTGCTCTTGCCCGGCGTCAATACGGGATAATACCGCGCCACATAGCAGAACTTTAAAAGTGCT
CATCATTGGAAAACGTTCTTCGGGGCGAAAACTCTCAAGGATCTTACCGCTGTTGAGATCCAGTTCGATG
TAACCCACTCGTGCACCCAACTGATCTTCAGCATCTTTTACTTTCACCAGCGTTTCTGGGTGAGCAAAAA
CAGGAAGGCAAAATGCCGCAAAAAAGGGAATAAGGGCGACACGGAAATGTTGAATACTCATACTCTTCCT
TTTTCAATATTATTGAAGCATTTATCAGGGTTATTGTCTCATGAGCGGATACATATTTGAATGTATTTAG
AAAAATAAACAAATAGGGGTTCCGCGCACATTTCCCCGAAAAGTGCCACCTGACGTCGACGGATCGGGAG
ATCTCCCGATCCCCTATGGTGCACTCTCAGTACAATCTGCTCTGATGCCGCATAGTTAAGCCAGTATCTG
CTCCCTGCTTGTGTGTTGGAGGTCGCTGAGTAGTGCGCGAGCAAAATTTAAGCTACAACAAGGCAAGGCT
TGACCGACAATTGCATGAAGAATCTGCTTAGGGTTAGGCGTTTTGCGCTGCTTCGCGATGTACGGGCCAG
ATATACGCGTTGACATTGATTATTGACTAGTTATTAATAGTAATCAATTACGGGGTCATTAGTTCATAGC
CCATATATGGAGTTCCGCGTTACATAACTTACGGTAAATGGCCCGCCTGGCTGACCGCCCAACGACCCCC
GCCCATTGACGTCAATAATGACGTATGTTCCCATAGTAACGCCAATAGGGACTTTCCATTGACGTCAATG
GGTGGAGTATTTACGGTAAACTGCCCACTTGGCAGTACATCAAGTGTATCATATGCCAAGTACGCCCCCT
ATTGACGTCAATGACGGTAAATGGCCCGCCTGGCATTATGCCCAGTACATGACCTTATGGGACTTTCCTA
CTTGGCAGTACATCTACGTATTAGTCATCGCTATTACCATGGTGATGCGGTTTTGGCAGTACATCAATGG
GCGTGGATAGCGGTTTGACTCACGGGGATTTCCAAGTCTCCACCCCATTGACGTCAATGGGAGTTTGTTT
TGGCACCAAAATCAACGGGACTTTCCAAAATGTCGTAACAACTCCGCCCCATTGACGCAAATGGGCGGTA
GGCGTGTACGGTGGGAGGTCTATATAAGCAGCGCGTTTTGCCTGTACTGGGTCTCTCTGGTTAGACCAGA
TCTGAGCCTGGGAGCTCTCTGGCTAACTAGGGAACCCACTGCTTAAGCCTCAATAAAGCTTGCCTTGAGT
GCTTCAAGTAGTGTGTGCCCGTCTGTTGTGTGACTCTGGTAACTAGAGATCCCTCAGACCCTTTTAGTCA
GTGTGGAAAATCTCTAGCAGTGGCGCCCGAACAGGGACTTGAAAGCGAAAGGGAAACCAGAGGAGCTCTC
TCGACGCAGGACTCGGCTTGCTGAAGCGCGCACGGCAAGAGGCGAGGGGCGGCGACTGGTGAGTACGCCA
AAAATTTTGACTAGCGGAGGCTAGAAGGAGAGAGATGGGTGCGAGAGCGTCAGTATTAAGCGGGGGAGAA
TTAGATCGCGATGGGAAAAAATTCGGTTAAGGCCAGGGGGAAAGAAAAAATATAAATTAAAACATATAGT
ATGGGCAAGCAGGGAGCTAGAACGATTCGCAGTTAATCCTGGCCTGTTAGAAACATCAGAAGGCTGTAGA
CAAATACTGGGACAGCTACAACCATCCCTTCAGACAGGATCAGAAGAACTTAGATCATTATATAATACAG
TAGCAACCCTCTATTGTGTGCATCAAAGGATAGAGATAAAAGACACCAAGGAAGCTTTAGACAAGATAGA
GGAAGAGCAAAACAAAAGTAAGACCACCGCACAGCAAGCGGCCGCTGATCTTCAGACCTGGAGGAGGAGA
TATGAGGGACAATTGGAGAAGTGAATTATATAAATATAAAGTAGTAAAAATTGAACCATTAGGAGTAGCA
CCCACCAAGGCAAAGAGAAGAGTGGTGCAGAGAGAAAAAAGAGCAGTGGGAATAGGAGCTTTGTTCCTTG
GGTTCTTGGGAGCAGCAGGAAGCACTATGGGCGCAGCGTCAATGACGCTGACGGTACAGGCCAGACAATT
ATTGTCTGGTATAGTGCAGCAGCAGAACAATTTGCTGAGGGCTATTGAGGCGCAACAGCATCTGTTGCAA
CTCACAGTCTGGGGCATCAAGCAGCTCCAGGCAAGAATCCTGGCTGTGGAAAGATACCTAAAGGATCAAC
AGCTCCTGGGGATTTGGGGTTGCTCTGGAAAACTCATTTGCACCACTGCTGTGCCTTGGAATGCTAGTTG
GAGTAATAAATCTCTGGAACAGATTTGGAATCACACGACCTGGATGGAGTGGGACAGAGAAATTAACAAT
TACACAAGCTTAATACACTCCTTAATTGAAGAATCGCAAAACCAGCAAGAAAAGAATGAACAAGAATTAT
TGGAATTAGATAAATGGGCAAGTTTGTGGAATTGGTTTAACATAACAAATTGGCTGTGGTATATAAAATT
ATTCATAATGATAGTAGGAGGCTTGGTAGGTTTAAGAATAGTTTTTGCTGTACTTTCTATAGTGAATAGA
GTTAGGCAGGGATATTCACCATTATCGTTTCAGACCCACCTCCCAACCCCGAGGGGACCCGACAGGCCCG
AAGGAATAGAAGAAGAAGGTGGAGAGAGAGACAGAGACAGATCCATTCGATTAGTGAACGGATCGGCACT
GCGTGCGCCAATTCTGCAGACAAATGGCAGTATTCATCCACAATTTTAAAAGAAAAGGGGGGATTGGGGG
GTACAGTGCAGGGGAAAGAATAGTAGACATAATAGCAACAGACATACAAACTAAAGAATTACAAAAACAA
ATTACAAAAATTCAAAATTTTCGGGTTTATTACAGGGACAGCAGAGATCCAGTTTGGTTAGAGGGGTCGG
CAATTCATTATGGCCTTAGGTCACTTCATCTCCATGGGGTTCTTCTTCTGATTTTCTAGAAAATGAGATG
TGGGTGCAGAGAGCTTCCTCAGTGACCTGCCCAGGGTCACATCAGAAATGTCAGAGCTAGAACTTGAACT
CAGATTACTAATCTTAAATTCCATGCCTTGGGGGCATGCAAGTACGATATACAGAAGGAGTGAACTCATT
AGGGCAGATGACCAATGAGTTTAGGAAAGAAGAGTCCAGGGCAGGGTACATCTACACCACCCGCCCAGCC
CTGGGTGAGTCCAGCCACGTTCACCTCATTATAGTTGCCTCTCTCCAGTCCTACCTTGACGGGAAGCACA
AGCAGAAACTGGGACAGGAGCCCCAGGAGACCAAATCTTCATGGTCCCTCTGGGAGGATGGGTGGGGAGA
GCTGTGGCAGAGGCCTCAGGAGGGGCCCTGCTGCTCAGTGGTGACAGATAGGGGTGAGAAAGCAGACAGA
GTCATTCCGTCAGCATTCTGGGTCTGTTTGGTACTTCTTCTCACGCTAAGGTGGCGGTGTGATATGCACA
ATGGCTAAAAAGCAGGGAGAGCTGGAAAGAAACAAGGACAGAGACAGAGGCCAAGTCAACCAGACCAATT
CCCAGAGGAAGCAAAGAAACCATTACAGAGACTACAAGGGGGAAGGGAAGGAGAGATGAATTAGCTTCCC
CTGTAAACCTTAGAACCCAGCTGTTGCCAGGGCAACGGGGCAATACCTGTCTCTTCAGAGGAGATGAAGT
TGCCAGGGTAACTACATCCTGTCTTTCTCAAGGACCATCCCAGAATGTGGCACCCACTAGCCGTTACCAT
AGCAACTGCCTCTTTGCCCCACTTAATCCCATCCCGTCTGTTAAAAGGGCCCTATAGTTGGAGGTGGGGG
AGGTAGGAAGAGCGATGATCACTTGTGGACTAAGTTTGTTCGCATCCCCTTCTCCAACCCCCTCAGTACA
TCACCCTGGGGGAACAGGGTCCACTTGCTCCTGGGCCCACACAGTCCTGCAGTATTGTGTATATAAGGCC
AGGGCAAAGAGGAGCAGGTTTTAAAGTGAAAGGCAGGCAGGTGTTGGGGAGGCAGTTACCGGGGCAACGG
GAACAGGGCGTTTCGGAGGTGGTTGCCATGGGGACCTGGATGCTGACGAAGGCTCGCGAGGCTGTGAGCA
GCCACAGTGCCCTGCTCAGAAGCCCCAAGCTCGTCAGTCAAGCCGGTTCTCCGTTTGCACTCAGGAGCAC
GGGCAGGCGAGTGGCCCCTAGTTCTGGGGGCAGCCGGTACCGCGGGCCCGCCACCATGGAGACAGACACA
CTCCTGCTATGGGTACTGCTGCTCTGGGTTCCAGGTTCCACTGGTGACAGATCTGCCGCAGGCAGCACGC
TGGACAAAATCGCCAAAAACGGTGTGATTGTCGTCGGTCACCGTGAATCTTCAGTGCCTTTCTCTTATTA
CGACAATCAGCAAAAAGTGGTGGGTTACTCGCAGGATTACTCCAACGCCATTGTTGAAGCAGTGAAAAAG
AAACTCAACAAACCGGACTTGCAGGTAAAACTGATTCCGATTACCGCACAAAACCGTATTCCACTGCTGC
AAAACGGCACTTTCGATTTTGAATGTGGTTCTACCACCAACAACGTCGAACGCCAAAAACAGGCGGCTTT
CTCTGACACTATTTTCGTGGTCGGTACGCGCCTGTTGACCAAAAAGGGTGGCGATATCAAAGATTTTGCC
AACCTGAAAGACAAAGCCGTAGTCGTCACTTCCGGCACTACCTCTGAAGTTTTGCTCAACAAACTGAATG
AAGAGCAAAAAATGAATATGCGCATCATCAGCGCCAAAGATCACGGTGACTCTTTCCGCACCCTGGAAAG
CGGTCGTGCCGTTGCCTTTATGATGGATGACGTGCTGCTGGCCGGTGAACGTGCGAAAGCGAAGAAACCA
GACAACTGGGAAATCGTCGGCAAGCCGCAGTCTCAGGAGGCCTACGGTTGTATGTTGCGTAAAGATGATC
CGCAGTTCAAAAAGCTGATGGATGACACCATCGCTCAGGTGCAGACCTCCGGTGAAGCGGAAAAATGGTT
TGATAAGTGGTTCAAAAATCCAATTCTGGTGAGCCACAACGTCTATATCACCGCCGACAAGCAGAAGAAC
GGCATCAAGGCGAACTTCAAGATCCGCCACAACGTGGAGGACGGCAGCGTGCAGCTCGCCGACCACTACC
AGCAGAACACCCCCATCGGCGACGGCCCCGTGCTGCTGCCCGACAACCACTACCTGAGCACCCAGTCCGT
GCTGAGCAAAGACCCCAACGAGAAGCGCGATCACATGGTCCTGCTGGAGTTCGTGACCGCCGCCGGGATC
ACTCTCGGCATGGACGAGCTGTACAAGGGCGGTACCGGAGGGAGCATGAGCAAGGGCGAGGAGCTGTTCA
CCGGGGTGGTGCCCATCCTGGTCGAGCTGGACGGCGACGTAAACGGCCACAAGTTCAGCGTGCGCGGCGA
GGGCGAGGGCGATGCCACCAACGGCAAGCTGACCCTGAAGTTCATCTGCACCACCGGCAAGCTGCCCGTG
CCCTGGCCCACCCTCGTGACCACCCTGACCTACGGCGTGCAGTGCTTCAGCCGCTACCCCGACCACATGA
AGCAGCACGACTTCTTCAAGTCCGCCATGCCCGAAGGCTACGTCCAGGAGCGCACCATCAGCTTCAAGGA
CGACGGCACCTACAAGACCCGCGCCGAGGTGAAGTTCGAGGGCGACACCCTGGTGAACCGCATCGAGCTG
AAGGGCATCGACTTCAAGGAGGACGGCAACATCCTGGGGCACAAGCTGGAGTACAACTTTAACAACCCCC
TGAACATGAATTTCGAACTGTCAGACGAAATGAAAGCACTGTTCAAAGAACCGAATGACAAGGCACTGAA
ACTGCAGGTCGACGAACAAAAACTCATCTCAGAAGAGGATCTGAATGCTGTGGGCCAGGACACGCAGGAG
GTCATCGTGGTGCCACACTCCTTGCCCTTTAAGGTGGTGGTGATCTCAGCCATCCTGGCCCTGGTGGTGC
TCACCATCATCTCCCTTATCATCCTCATCAAGTACCTGCAGAAAAGAAGGGAGCGGAGACGCCAGGAGAA
CGCAAACAGCTTTTGCTATGAAAATGAAGTTGCCCTCTAACTAGAATTCGATATCAAGCTTATCGATAAT
CAACCTCTGGATTACAAAATTTGTGAAAGATTGACTGGTATTCTTAACTATGTTGCTCCTTTTACGCTAT
GTGGATACGCTGCTTTAATGCCTTTGTATCATGCTATTGCTTCCCGTATGGCTTTCATTTTCTCCTCCTT
GTATAAATCCTGGTTGCTGTCTCTTTATGAGGAGTTGTGGCCCGTTGTCAGGCAACGTGGCGTGGTGTGC
ACTGTGTTTGCTGACGCAACCCCCACTGGTTGGGGCATTGCCACCACCTGTCAGCTCCTTTCCGGGACTT
TCGCTTTCCCCCTCCCTATTGCCACGGCGGAACTCATCGCCGCCTGCCTTGCCCGCTGCTGGACAGGGGC
TCGGCTGTTGGGCACTGACAATTCCGTGGTGTTGTCGGGGAAATCATCGTCCTTTCCTTGGCTGCTCGCC
TGTGTTGCCACCTGGATTCTGCGCGGGACGTCCTTCTGCTACGTCCCTTCGGCCCTCAATCCAGCGGACC
TTCCTTCCCGCGGCCTGCTGCCGGCTCTGCGGCCTCTTCCGCGTCTTCGCCTTCGCCCTCAGACGAGTCG
GATCTCCCTTTGGGCCGCCTCCCCGCATCGATACCGTCGACCTCGAGACCTAGAAAAACATGGAGCAATC
ACAAGTAGCAATACAGCAGCTACCAATGCTGATTGTGCCTGGCTAGAAGCACAAGAGGAGGAGGAGGTGG
GTTTTCCAGTCACACCTCAGGTACCTTTAAGACCAATGACTTACAAGGCAGCTGTAGATCTTAGCCACTT
TTTAAAAGAAAAGGGGGGACTGGAAGGGCTAATTCACTCCCAACGAAGACAAGATATCCTTGATCTGTGG
ATCTACCACACACAAGGCTACTTCCCTGATTGGCAGAACTACACACCAGGGCCAGGGATCAGATATCCAC
TGACCTTTGGATGGTGCTACAAGCTAGTACCAGTTGAGCAAGAGAAGGTAGAAGAAGCCAATGAAGGAGA
GAACACCCGCTTGTTACACCCTGTGAGCCTGCATGGGATGGATGACCCGGAGAGAGAAGTATTAGAGTGG
AGGTTTGACAGCCGCCTAGCATTTCATCACATGGCCCGAGAGCTGCATCCGGACTGTACTGGGTCTCTCT
GGTTAGACCAGATCTGAGCCTGGGAGCTCTCTGGCTAACTAGGGAACCCACTGCTTAAGCCTCAATAAAG
CTTGCCTTGAGTGCTTCAAGTAGTGTGTGCCCGTCTGTTGTGTGACTCTGGTAACTAGAGATCCCTCAGA
CCCTTTTAGTCAGTGTGGAAAATCTCTAGCAGGGCCCGTTTAAACCCGCTGATCAGCCTCGACTGTGCCT
TCTAGTTGCCAGCCATCTGTTGTTTGCCCCTCCCCCGTGCCTTCCTTGACCCTGGAAGGTGCCACTCCCA
CTGTCCTTTCCTAATAAAATGAGGAAATTGCATCGCATTGTCTGAGTAGGTGTCATTCTATTCTGGGGGG
TGGGGTGGGGCAGGACAGCAAGGGGGAGGATTGGGAAGACAATAGCAGGCATGCTGGGGATGCGGTGGGC
TCTATGGCTTCTGAGGCGGAAAGAACCAGCTGGGGCTCTAGGGGGTATCCCC
[124 nt withheld, positions 10693-10816]
C
[91 nt withheld, positions 10818-10908]
A
[49 nt withheld, positions 10910-10958]
CCTTTGACGTTGGAGTCCACGTTCTTT
[37 nt withheld, positions 10986-11022]
ACCCTATCTCGGTCTATTCTTTTGATTTATAAGGGATTTTGCCGATTTCGGCCTATTGGTTAAAAAATGA
GCTGATTTAACAAAAATTTAACGCGAATTAATTCTGTGGA
